>Addgene plasmid #146576 | pAc5.1B-lambdaN-HA-DmPop2a_I | depositor full sequence | sequence record 289022 | Full Sequence
CTTCAAGGAATTAATTCTATATTCTAAAAACACAAATGATACTTCTAAAAAAAATCATGAATGGCATCAA
CTCTGAATCAAATCTTTGCAGATGCACCTACTTCTCATTTCCACTGTCACATCATTTTTCCAGATCTCGC
TGCCTGTTATGTGGCCCACAAACCAAGACACGTTTTATGGCCATTAAAGCTGGCTGATCGTCGCCAAACA
CCAAATACATATCAATATGTACATTCGAGAAAGAAGCGATCAAAGAAGCGTCTTCGGGCGAGTAGGAGAA
TGCGGAGGAGAAGGAGAACGAGCTGATCTAGTATCTCTCCACAATCCAATGCCAACTGACCAACTGGCCA
TATTCGGAGCAATTTGAAGCCAATTTCCATCGCCTGGCGATCGCTCCATTCTTGGCTATATGTTTTTCAC
CGTTCCCGGGGCCATTTTCAAAGACTCGTCGGTAAGATAAGATTGTGTCACTCGCTGTCTCTCTTCATTT
GTCGAAGAATGCTGAGGAATTTCGCGATGACGTCGGCGAGTATTTTGAAGAATGAGAATAATTTGTATTT
ATACGAAAATCAGTTAGTGGAATTTTCTACAAAAACATGTTATCTATAGATAATTTTGTTGCAAAATATG
TTGACTATGACAAAGATTGTATGTATATACCTTTAATGTATTCTCATTTTCTTATGTATTTATAATGGCA
ATGATGATACTGATGATATTTTAAGATGATGCCAGACCACAGGCTGATTTCTGCGTCTTTTGCCGAACGC
AGTGCATGTGCGGTTGTTGTTTTTTGGAATAGTTTCAATTTTCGGACTGTCCGCTTTGATTTCAGTTTCT
TGGCTTATTCAAAAAGCAAAGTAAAGCCAAAAAAGCGAGATGGCAATACCAAATGCGGCAAAACGGTAGT
GGAAGGAAAGGGGTGCGGGGCAGCGGAAGGAAGGGTGGGGCGGGGCGTGGCGGGGTCTGTGGCTGGGCGC
GACGTCACCGACGTTGGAGCCACTCCTTTGACCATGTGTGCGTGTGTGTATTATTCGTGTCTCGCCACTC
GCCGGTTGTTTTTTTCTTTTTATCTCGCTCTCTCTAGCGCCATCTCGTACGCATGCTCAACGCACCGCAT
GTTGCCGTGTCCTTTATGCGTCATTTTGGCTCGAAATAGGCAATTATTTAAACAAAGATTAGTCAACGAA
AACGCTAAAATAAATAAGTCTACAATATGGTTACTTATTGCCATGTGTGTGCAGCCAACGATAGCAACAA
AAGCAACAACACAGTGGCTTTCCCTCTTTCACTTTTTGTTTGCAAGCGCGTGCGAGCAAGACGGCACGAC
CGGCAAACGCAATTACGCTGACAAAGAGCAGACGAAGTTTTGGCCGAAAAACATCAAGGCGCCTGATACG
AATGCATTTGCAATAACAATTGCGATATTTAATATTGTTTATGAAGCTGTTTGACTTCAAAACACACAAA
AAAAAAAATAAAACAAATTATTTGAAAGAGAATTAGGAATCGGACAGCTTATCGTTACGGGCTAACAGCA
CACCGAGACGAAATAGCTTACCTGACGTCACAGCCTCTGGAAGAACTGCCGCCAAGCAGAGAGAGAGAGA
AAAAGAGGGAGAGCAGCTTAGACCGCATGTGCTTGTGTGTGAGGCGTCTCTCTCTTCGTCTCCTGTTTGC
GCAAACGCATAGACTGCACTGAGAAAATCGATTACCTATTTTTTATGAATGAATATTTGCACTATTACTA
TTCAAAACTATTAAGATAGCAATCACATTCAATAGCCAAATACTATACCACCTGAGCGATGCAACGAAAT
GATCAATTTGAGCAAAAATGCTGCATATTTAGGACGGCATCATTATAGAAATGCTTCTTGCTGTGTACTT
TTCTCTCGTCTGGCAGCTGTTTCGCCGTTATTGTTAAAACCGGCTTAAGTTAGGTGTGTTTTCTACGACT
AGTGATGCCCCTACTAGAAGATGTGTGTTGCACAAATGTCCCTGAATAACCAATTTGAAGTGCAGATAGC
AGTAAACGTAAGCTAATATGAATATTATTTAACTGTAATGTTTTAATATCGCTGGACATTACTAATAAAC
CCACTATAAACACATGTACATATGTATGTTTTGGCATACAATGAGTAGTTGGGGAAAAAATGTGTAAAAG
CACCGTGACCATCACAGCATAAAGATAACCAGCTGAAGTATCGAATATGAGTAACCCCCAAATTGAATCA
CATGCCGCAACTGATAGGACCCATGGAAGTACACTCTTCATGGCGATATACAAGACACACACAAGCACGA
ACACCCAGTTGCGGAGGAAATTCTCCGTAAATGAAAACCCAATCGGCGAACAATTCATACCCATATATGG
TAAAAGTTTTGAACGCGACTTGAGAGCGGAGAGCATTGCGGCTGATAAGGTTTTAGCGCTAAGCGGGCTT
TATAAAACGGGCTGCGGGACCAGTTTTCATATCACTACCGTTTGAGTTCTTGTGCTGTGTGGATACTCCT
CCCGACACAAAGCCGCTCCATCAGCCAGCAGTCGTCTAATCCAGAGACCCCGGATCGGGGTACCAACATG
GACGCACAAACACGACGACGTGAGCGTCGCGCTGAGAAACAAGCTCAATGGAAAGCTGCAAACGGTGGAT
CTCCTCCACATATGGCTTACCCATACGATGTTCCAGATTACGCTCCTCCAAGCTTGAATTCTGCAGATAT
CATGAAATGGACAATGCCCTCGGCCATCAGTGGCGCGCCACATGCCCACATACCCAGCAACGAGGAGTGC
GGCATCCGCGATGTGTGGAAGCAAAACCTGGAGGAGGAGTTCCGCACCATACGGAAAGTGGTGCAGAAGT
ACCACTATGTGGCCATGGACACCGAGTTTCCAGGCGTGGTAGCACGTCCAGTCGGCGAGTTCCGCTCCAC
GGCGGACTATCATTACCAGCTGCTGCGCTGTAATGTCGATCTGCTGCGGATTATCCAATTGGGCCTTACC
TTCATGGACGACGATGGAAAGACACCACCCGGCTACTCCACCTGGCAGTTCAACTTCAAGTTTAACCTGA
GCGAGGACATGTATGCGCAGGACTCGATCGATCTGCTGCAGAACTCCGGAATTCAGTTCAAGAAGCACGA
GGAGGATGGCATCGATCCCATCGACTTCGCCGAACTGCTGATGAGCTCTGGCATCGTGCTGGTGGAAAAC
TTCAAGTGGCTGTGCTTCCACTCCGGCTACGATTTTGGCTACCTTCTAAAGCTGCTCACCGATCAGAACC
TGCCCCCGGACGAATCTGAATTTTTCGATCTGCTGCACATCTACTTTCCCAACATCTTCGACATCAAGTA
TCTGATGAAGTCGTGCAAGAACCTGAAAGGCGGCCTGCAGGAGGTTGCCGATCAGCTGGAACTGCGGCGC
GTGGGCCCCCAGCATCAGGCCGGCTCGGATGCTCTGCTGACGGGCATGGCCTTCTTCAAAATGCGTGAGA
TGTTCTTCGAGGACAACATCGACCATGCGAAGTACTCCGGACACCTGTACGGCCTGGGTACCTCCTTCAT
TGTCAATGGCACCAACTTCCACGACAGCAACGGTGAGACGAACAGCGCTTCATAATCTAGAGGGCCCGCG
GTTCGAAGGTAAGCCTATCCCTAACCCTCTCCTCGGTCTCGATTCTACGCGTACCGGTCATCATCACCAT
CACCATTGAGTTTAAACCCGCTGATCAGCCTCGACTGTGCCTTCTAAGGCCTGAGCTCGCTGATCAGCCT
CGATCGAGGATCCAGACATGATAAGATACATTGATGAGTTTGGACAAACCACAACTAGAATGCAGTGAAA
AAAATGCTTTATTTGTGAAATTTGTGATGCTATTGCTTTATTTGTAACCATTATAAGCTGCAATAAACAA
GTTAACAACAACAATTGCATTCATTTTATGTTTCAGGTTCAGGGGGAGGTGTGGGAGGTTTTTTAAAGCA
AGTAAAACCTCTACAAATGTGGTATGGCTGATTATGATCAGTCGACCGATGCCCTTGAGAGCCTTCAACC
CAGTCAGCTCCTTCCGGTGGGCGCGGGGCATGACTATCGTCGCCGCACTTATGACTGTCTTCTTTATCAT
GCAACTCGTAGGACAGGTGCCGGCAGCGCTCTGGGTCATTTTCGGCGAGGACCGCTTTCGCTGGAGCGCG
ACGATGATCGGCCTGTCGCTTGCGGTATTCGGAATCTTGCACGCCCTCGCTCAAGCCTTCGTCACTGGTC
CCGCCACCAAACGTTTCGGCGAGAAGCAGGCCATTATCGCCGGCATGGCGGCCGACGCGCTGGGCTACGT
CTTGCTGGCGTTCGCGACGCGAGGCTGGATGGCCTTCCCCATTATGATTCTTCTCGCTTCCGGCGGCATC
GGGATGCCCGCGTTGCAGGCCATGCTGTCCAGGCAGGTAGATGACGACCATCAGGGACAGCTTCAAGGAT
CGCTCGCGGCTCTTACCAGCCAGCAAAAGGCCAGGAACCGTAAAAAGGCCGCGTTGCTGGCGTTTTTCCA
TAGGCTCCGCCCCCCTGACGAGCATCACAAAAATCGACGCTCAAGTCAGAGGTGGCGAAACCCGACAGGA
CTATAAAGATACCAGGCGTTTCCCCCTGGAAGCTCCCTCGTGCGCTCTCCTGTTCCGACCCTGCCGCTTA
CCGGATACCTGTCCGCCTTTCTCCCTTCGGGAAGCGTGGCGCTTTCTCAATGCTCACGCTGTAGGTATCT
CAGTTCGGTGTAGGTCGTTCGCTCCAAGCTGGGCTGTGTGCACGAACCCCCCGTTCAGCCCGACCGCTGC
GCCTTATCCGGTAACTATCGTCTTGAGTCCAACCCGGTAAGACACGACTTATCGCCACTGGCAGCAGCCA
CTGGTAACAGGATTAGCAGAGCGAGGTATGTAGGCGGTGCTACAGAGTTCTTGAAGTGGTGGCCTAACTA
CGGCTACACTAGAAGGACAGTATTTGGTATCTGCGCTCTGCTGAAGCCAGTTACCTTCGGAAAAAGAGTT
GGTAGCTCTTGATCCGGCAAACAAACCACCGCTGGTAGCGGTGGTTTTTTTGTTTGCAAGCAGCAGATTA
CGCGCAGAAAAAAAGGATCTCAAGAAGATCCTTTGATCTTTTCTACGGGGTCTGACGCTCAGTGGAACGA
AAACTCACGTTAAGGGATTTTGGTCATGAGATTATCAAAAAGGATCTTCACCTAGATCCTTTTAAATTAA
AAATGAAGTTTTAAATCAATCTAAAGTATATATGAGTAAACTTGGTCTGACAGTTACCAATGCTTAATCA
GTGAGGCACCTATCTCAGCGATCTGTCTATTTCGTTCATCCATAGTTGCCTGACTCCCCGTCGTGTAGAT
AACTACGATACGGGAGGGCTTACCATCTGGCCCCAGTGCTGCAATGATACCGCGAGACCCACGCTCACCG
GCTCCAGATTTATCAGCAATAAACCAGCCAGCCGGAAGGGCCGAGCGCAGAAGTGGTCCTGCAACTTTAT
CCGCCTCCATCCAGTCTATTAATTGTTGCCGGGAAGCTAGAGTAAGTAGTTCGCCAGTTAATAGTTTGCG
CAACGTTGTTGCCATTGCTGCAGGCATCGTGGTGTCACGCTCGTCGTTTGGTATGGCTTCATTCAGCTCC
GGTTCCCAACGATCAAGGCGAGTTACATGATCCCCCATGTTGTGCAAAAAAGCGGTTAGCTCCTTCGGTC
CTCCGATCGTTGTCAGAAGTAAGTTGGCCGCAGTGTTATCACTCATGGTTATGGCAGCACTGCATAATTC
TCTTACTGTCATGCCATCCGTAAGATGCTTTTCTGTGACTGGTGAGTACTCAACCAAGTCATTCTGAGAA
TAGTGTATGCGGCGACCGAGTTGCTCTTGCCCGGCGTCAACACGGGATAATACCGCGCCACATAGCAGAA
CTTTAAAAGTGCTCATCATTGGAAAACGTTCTTCGGGGCGAAAACTCTCAAGGATCTTACCGCTGTTGAG
ATCCAGTTCGATGTAACCCACTCGTGCACCCAACTGATCTTCAGCATCTTTTACTTTCACCAGCGTTTCT
GGGTGAGCAAAAACAGGAAGGCAAAATGCCGCAAAAAAGGGAATAAGGGCGACACGGAAATGTTGAATAC
TCATACTCTTCCTTTTTCAATATTATTGAAGCATTTATCAGGGTTATTGTCTCATGAGCGGATACATATT
TGAATGTATTTAGAAAAATAAACAAATAGGGGTTCCGCGCACATTTCCCCGAAAAGTGCCACCTGACGTC
TAAGAAACCATTATTATCATGACATTAACCTATAAAAATAGGCGTATCACGAGGCCCTTTCGT
Features (pLannotate 1.2.2; 11 found; start..end, strand, type, name):
     56..2568    +  promoter       Ac5 promoter: Drosophila melanogaster actin 5C promoter
   2588..2653    +  CDS            N (fragment): REGN_LAMBD - Experimental evidence at protein level: Swiss-Prot protein existence level 1. Plays a role as a transcriptional antitermination factor that allows the virus to initiate its lytic phase. Activates expression of the delayed viral early genes by modifying host RNA polymerase (RNAP) into a form that is resistant to termination signals. This antitermination function requires the host NusA protein which serves to stabilize the interaction between antitermination protein N and host RNA polymerase. From Escherichia phage lambda (Bacteriophage lambda).
   2678..2704    +  CDS            3xHA (fragment): three tandem HA epitope tags
   2810..3583    +  CDS            CNOT7 (fragment): CNOT7_HUMAN - Also known as CAF1. Experimental evidence at protein level: Swiss-Prot protein existence level 1. Has 3'-5' poly(A) exoribonuclease activity for synthetic poly(A) RNA substrate. Its function seems to be partially redundant with that of CNOT8. Catalytic component of the CCR4-NOT complex which is one of the major cellular mRNA deadenylases and is linked to various cellular processes including bulk mRNA degradation, miRNA-mediated repression, translational repression during translational initiation and general transcription regulation. During miRNA-mediated repression the complex se
   3648..3689    +  CDS            V5 tag: epitope tag from simian virus 5
   3789..3923    -  polyA_signal   SV40 poly(A) signal: SV40 polyadenylation signal
   3946..4030    -  CDS            large T antigen (fragment): large T antigen from SV40 (simian virus 40)
   4031..4501    +  CDS            TcR (fragment): tetracycline efflux protein; tet; confers resistance to tetracycline
   4545..5133    -  rep_origin     ori: high-copy-number ColE1/pMB1/pBR322/pUC origin of replication
   5304..6164    -  CDS            AmpR: β-lactamase; bla; confers resistance to ampicillin, carbenicillin, and related antibiotics
   6165..6269    -  promoter       AmpR promoter: bla
