[The description below was written by a language model from this plasmid's Addgene catalogue record and pLannotate feature annotations shown in this document.]
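Description:
pAc5.1B-lambdaN-HA-DmPop2a_I is an insect-cell expression plasmid of about 6.4 kb that produces Drosophila melanogaster Pop2 (CAF1/CNOT7 homologue, CG5684), the catalytic deadenylase subunit of the CCR4-NOT complex, as an N-terminally tagged fusion. The catalogue lists the backbone as unknown, although the name and the annotated parts point to a pAc5.1-type vector. Expression is driven by the constitutive Drosophila actin 5C (Ac5) promoter and terminated by an SV40 polyadenylation signal. In bacteria the plasmid is maintained through a ColE1/pUC-type origin and selected with ampicillin via the bla gene and its promoter. The record describes it as low copy, even though this type of origin is usually considered high copy. Short fragments annotated as tetracycline resistance and SV40 large T antigen appear to be non-functional backbone remnants.

The open reading frame begins with a short fragment of the bacteriophage lambda N protein, followed by an HA epitope and then the Pop2 coding sequence, which the annotation tool identified by its similarity to human CNOT7. The lambda N peptide binds BoxB RNA hairpins, so a lambdaN fusion can be artificially tethered to a reporter mRNA carrying BoxB sites to test the protein's direct effect on that transcript, while the HA tag allows detection or immunoprecipitation. A V5 tag lies downstream of the insert, but the record does not indicate whether it is in frame or translated. The depositor notes that the ORF derives from the CG5684-PA transcript and carries one non-silent change, I164F, found in independent clones. The associated work concerns recruitment of cytoplasmic deadenylase complexes to miRNA targets by GW182 proteins, consistent with use in tethering and interaction assays in Drosophila cultured cells.
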