Addgene plasmid #146576: pAc5.1B-lambdaN-HA-DmPop2a_I
Purpose: Insect Expression of DmPop2a
Depositing lab: Elisa Izaurralde. Depositing organization: Max Planck Institute for Developmental Biology. Publication: GW182 proteins directly recruit cytoplasmic deadenylase complexes to miRNA targets. Braun JE, Huntzinger E, Fauser M, Izaurralde E. Mol Cell. 2011 Oct 7;44(1):120-33. 10.1016/j.molcel.2011.09.007 PubMed 21981923.
Backbone
  Vector backbone: Unknown
  Vector type: Insect Expression
Growth in bacteria
  Bacterial resistance: Ampicillin, 100 μg/mL
  Growth temperature: 37°C
  Growth strain: DH5alpha
  Copy number: Low Copy
Gene/Insert
  Gene/Insert name: DmPop2a
  Species: D. melanogaster (fly)
  Entrez Gene: Pop2 (a.k.a. Dmel_CG5684, CAF1, CG5684, CNOT7, Caf1, Dmel\CG5684, POP2, pop2)
  Cloning method: Unknown
Terms and licenses: Academic/Nonprofit Terms; Industry Terms: Not Available to Industry
Depositor comments: ORF extracted from CG5684-Pa; NM_140281.2, with one non silent mutation I164F; the annotated variations were found in two different clones from 2 independent experiments. Plasmids from this collection were made available to the research community and donated after the lab closed. Please note that the sequence provided by the depositing laboratory may be theoretical/predicted or based on Sanger sequencing results. There may be discrepancies between sequencing results obtained by Addgene and the depositor sequence. If an Addgene verified sequence is not available, please contact before placing your order to request that our lab fully sequence the plasmid.
How to cite: pAc5.1B-lambdaN-HA-DmPop2a_I was a gift from Elisa Izaurralde (Addgene plasmid # 146576 ; http://n2t.net/addgene:146576 ; RRID:Addgene_146576)
